>Addgene plasmid #197735 | pMC-6-DsRed2-9 | addgene full sequence | sequence record 391087 | Addgene NGS Result
GTCAGTGAGCGAGGAAGCGGAAGAGCGCCCAATACGCAAACCGCCTCTCCCCGCGCGTTGGCCGATTCAT
TAATCACTCTGTGGTCTCAAATGGCCTCCTCCGAGAACGTGATCACCGAGTTCATGAGGTTCAAGGTGAG
GATGGAGGGCACCGTGAACGGCCACGAGTTCGAGATCGAGGGCGAGGGCGAGGGCAGGCCGTACGAGGGC
CACAACACCGTGAAGCTCAAGGTGACGAAGGGCGGCCCGCTGCCGTTCGCCTGGGACATCCTGTCCCCGC
AGTTCCAGTACGGCTCCAAGGTGTACGTGAAGCACCCGGCCGACATCCCGGACTACAAGAAGCTGTCCTT
CCCGGAGGGCTTCAAGTGGGAGAGGGTGATGAACTTCGAGGACGGCGGCGTGGCCACCGTGACCCAGGAC
TCCTCCCTCCAGGACGGCTGCTTCATCTACAAGGTGAAGTTCATCGGCGTGAACTTCCCGTCCGACGGCC
CGGTGATGCAGAAGAAAACCATGGGCTGGGAGGCCTCCACCGAGAGGCTGTACCCGAGGGACGGCGTGCT
GAAGGGCGAGACTCACAAGGCCCTGAAGCTGAAGGACGGCGGCCACTACCTGGTGGAGTTCAAGTCCATC
TACATGGCCAAGAAGCCGGTGCAGCTGCCGGGCTACTACTACGTGGACGCCAAGCTGGACATCACCTCCC
ACAACGAGGACTACACCATCGTGGAGCAGTACGAGAGGACCGAGGGGAGGCACCACCTGTTCCTGTGAGC
TTTGAGACCACGAAGTGGCTCTTCAGTGGACGAAAGGGCCTCGTGATACGCCTATTTTTATAGGTTAATG
TCATGATAATAATGGTTTCTTAGACGTCAGGTGGCACTTTTCGGGGAAATGTGCGCGGAACCCCTATTTG
TTTATTTTTCTAAATACATTCAAATATGTATCCGCTCATGAGACAATAACCCTGATAAATGCTTCAATAA
TATTGAAAAAGGAAGAGTATGCGCTCACGCAACTGGTCCAGAACCTTGACCGAACGCAGCGGTGGTAACG
GCGCAGTGGCGGTTTTCATGGCTTGTTATGACTGTTTTTTTTTGGGGTACAGTCTATGCCTCGGGCATCC
AAGCAGCAAGCGCGTTACGCCGTGGGTCGATGTTTGATGTTATGGAGCAGCAACGATGTTACGCAGCAGG
GCAGTCGCCCTAAAACAAAGTTAAACATCATGAGGGAAGCGGTGATCGCCGAAGTATCGACTCAACTATC
AGAGGTAGTTGGCGTCATCGAGCGCCATCTCGAACCGACGTTGCTGGCCGTACATTTGTACGGCTCCGCA
GTGGATGGCGGCCTGAAGCCACACAGCGATATTGATTTGCTGGTTACGGTGACCGTAAGGCTTGATGAAA
CAACGCGGCGAGCTTTGATCAACGACCTTTTGGAAACTTCGGCTTCCCCTGGAGAGAGCGAGATTCTCCG
CGCTGTAGAAGTCACCATTGTTGTGCACGACGACATCATTCCGTGGCGTTATCCAGCTAAGCGCGAACTG
CAATTTGGAGAATGGCAGCGCAATGACATTCTTGCAGGTATCTTCGAGCCAGCCACGATCGACATTGATC
TGGCTATCTTGCTGACAAAAGCAAGAGAACATAGCGTTGCCTTGGTAGGTCCAGCGGCGGAGGAACTCTT
TGATCCGGTTCCTGAACAGGATCTATTTGAGGCGCTAAATGAAACCTTAACGCTATGGAACTCGCCGCCC
GACTGGGCTGGCGATGAGCGAAATGTAGTGCTTACGTTGTCCCGCATTTGGTACAGCGCAGTAACCGGCA
AAATCGCGCCGAAGGATGTCGCTGCCGACTGGGCAATGGAGCGCCTGCCGGCCCAGTATCAGCCCGTCAT
ACTTGAAGCTAGACAGGCTTATCTTGGACAAGAAGAAGATCGCTTGGCCTCGCGCGCAGATCAGTTGGAA
GAATTTGTCCATTACGTAAAAGGCGAGATCACCAAGGTAGTCGGCAAATAACTGTCAGACCAAGTTTACT
CATATATACTTTAGATTGATTTAAAACTTCATTTTTAATTTAAAAGGATCTAGGTGAAGATCCTTTTTGA
TAATCTCATGACCAAAATCCCTTAACGTGAGTTTTCGTTCCACTGAGCGTCAGACCCCGTAGAAAAGATC
AAAGGATCTTCTTGAGATCCTTTTTTTCTGCGCGTAATCTGCTGCTTGCAAACAAAAAAACCACCGCTAC
CAGCGGTGGTTTGTTTGCCGGATCAAGAGCTACCAACTCTTTTTCCGAAGGTAACTGGCTTCAGCAGAGC
GCAGATACCAAATACTGTTCTTCTAGTGTAGCCGTAGTTAGGCCACCACTTCAAGAACTCTGTAGCACCG
CCTACATACCTCGCTCTGCTAATCCTGTTACCAGTGGCTGCTGCCAGTGGCGATAAGTCGTGTCTTACCG
GGTTGGACTCAAGACGATAGTTACCGGATAAGGCGCAGCGGTCGGGCTGAACGGGGGGTTCGTGCACACA
GCCCAGCTTGGAGCGAACGACCTACACCGAACTGAGATACCTACAGCGTGAGCTATGAGAAAGCGCCACG
CTTCCCGAAGGGAGAAAGGCGGACAGGTATCCGGTAAGCGGCAGGGTCGGAACAGGAGAGCGCACGAGGG
AGCTTCCAGGGGGAAACGCCTGGTATCTTTATAGTCCTGTCGGGTTTCGCCACCTCTGACTTGAGCGTCG
ATTTTTGTGATGCTCGTCAGGGGGGCGGAGCCTATGGAAAAACGCCAGCAACGCGGCCTTTTTACGGTTC
CTGGCCTTTTGCTGGCCTTTTGCTCACATGTTCTTTCCTGCGTTATCCCCTGATTCTGTGGATAACCGTA
TTACCGCCTTTGAGTGAGCTGATACCGCTCGCCGCAGCCGAACGACCGAGCGCAGCGA
Features (pLannotate 1.2.2; 8 found; start..end, strand, type, name):
      1..23      +  rep_origin     RSF ori (fragment): Plasmids containing the RSF 1030 origin of replication can be propagated in E. coli cells that contain additional plasmids with compatible origins.
     25..74      +  CDS            lacI (fragment): lac repressor; lacI; The lac repressor binds to the lac operator to inhibit transcription in E. coli. This inhibition can be relieved by adding lactose or isopropyl-β-D-thiogalactopyranoside (IPTG).
     91..765     +  CDS            DsRed2: DsRed2 is a basic (constitutively fluorescent) red fluorescent protein published in 2006, derived from Discosoma sp..
    894..998     +  promoter       AmpR promoter: bla
    989..1069    -  CDS            int (fragment): INT2_ECOLX - Protein inferred from homology: Swiss-Prot protein existence level 3. Putative integrase believed to be involved in the insertion of antibiotic resistance genes into plasmids and transposons. From Escherichia coli.
   1157..1213    +  CDS            GmR (fragment): gentamycin acetyltransferase; aacC1; confers resistance to gentamycin
   1220..2008    +  CDS            aadA: S3AD_ECOLX - Experimental evidence at protein level: Swiss-Prot protein existence level 1. Mediates bacterial resistance to the antibiotics streptomycin and spectinomycin. From Escherichia coli.
   2182..2770    +  rep_origin     ori: high-copy-number ColE1/pMB1/pBR322/pUC origin of replication
