[The description below was written by a language model from this plasmid's Addgene catalogue record and pLannotate feature annotations shown in this document.]
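Description:
pMC-6-DsRed2-9 is a small (about 2.9 kb) Level 0 part plasmid in the Phytobrick/MoClo modular cloning standard, belonging to a vector toolkit and parts library built for plant genome engineering. It derives from the self-made acceptor pMC-6-ccdB-9; the name suggests that a ccdB counter-selection cassette occupied the position now taken by the insert. The "6" and "9" in the name presumably denote the flanking assembly positions or overhangs that define where the part fits in a higher-order assembly, although the record does not spell these out, and the cloning sites are listed as unknown. The plasmid is maintained in E. coli at high copy through a ColE1/pUC-type origin and is selected with spectinomycin through the aadA adenylyltransferase gene, which lies downstream of an annotated AmpR (bla) promoter.

The payload is a 675 bp maize codon-optimized coding sequence for DsRed2, a constitutively fluorescent red protein derived from Discosoma sp. The feature table shows no plant promoter or terminator around this coding sequence, as expected for a Level 0 part: the plasmid stores a single standardized element and is not itself an expression cassette, despite being catalogued as a plant expression vector. To be expressed, DsRed2 would be combined with promoter and terminator parts in a subsequent assembly into a transcription unit, where it can act as a visual reporter or marker in plants, particularly maize and other cereals. The short fragments annotated as RSF ori, lacI, an integrase and GmR are probably remnants of backbone construction or partial sequence matches, not functional elements.
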