Addgene plasmid #197735: pMC-6-DsRed2-9
Purpose: Phytobrick (MoClo) Level 0 Part
Depositing lab: Daniel Voytas. Depositing organization: University of Minnesota. Publication: An extensible vector toolkit and parts library for advanced engineering of plant genomes. Chamness JC, Kumar J, Cruz AJ, Rhuby E, Holum MJ, Cody JP, Tibebu R, Gamo ME, Starker CG, Zhang F, Voytas DF. Plant Genome. 2023 Mar 9:e20312. doi: 10.1002/tpg2.20312. PubMed 36896468.
Backbone
  Vector backbone: pMC-6-ccdB-9
  Backbone manufacturer: Self-made
  Vector type: Plant Expression
Growth in bacteria
  Bacterial resistance: Spectinomycin, 50 μg/mL
  Growth temperature: 37°C
  Growth strain: DH5alpha
  Copy number: High Copy
Gene/Insert
  Gene/Insert name: DsRed2 (maize optimized)
  Species: Discosoma sp.
  Insert size (bp): 675
  Cloning method: Restriction Enzyme; 5′ cloning site Unknown (unknown if destroyed)
Terms and licenses: Academic/Nonprofit Terms; Industry Terms: Not Available to Industry
Depositor comments: Please visit https://doi.org/10.1101/2022.10.15.511792 for bioRxiv preprint.
How to cite: pMC-6-DsRed2-9 was a gift from Daniel Voytas (Addgene plasmid # 197735 ; http://n2t.net/addgene:197735 ; RRID:Addgene_197735)
